>Addgene plasmid #14872 | MitoCKAR | addgene partial sequence | sequence record 21439 | CMV-F 5'-CGCAAATGGGCGGTAGGCGTG-3'
GCAGAGCTCTCTGGCTACTAGAGAACCACTGCTTACTGGCTTATCGAAATTAATACGACTCACTATAGGG
AGACCCAAGCTTATGGTGGGACGGAACAGCGCCATCGCTGCAGGAGTGTGCGGTGCCCTCTTCATAGGGT
ACTGCATCTACTTTGACCGCAAAAGGAGGAGTGACCCCAACGGTGGAGGTGGTGGAGGAGGTGGAGGTGG
TGTGAGCAAGGGCGAGGAGCTGTTCACCGGGGTGGTGCCCATCCTGGTCGAGCTGGACGGCGACGTAAAC
GGCCACAGGTTCAGCGTGTCCGGCGAGGGCGAGGGCGATGCCACCTACGGCAAGCTGACCCTGAAGTTCA
TCTGCACCACCGGCAAGCTGCCCGTGCCCTGGCCCACCCTCGTGACCACCCTGACCTGGGGCGTGCAGTG
CTTCAGCCGCTACCCCGACCACATGAAGCAGCACGACTTCTTCAAGTCCGCCATGCCCGAAGGCTACGTC
CAGGAGCGTACCATCTTCTTCAAGGACGACGGCNACTACAAGACCCGCGCCGAGGTGAAGTTCGAGGGCG
ACACCCTGGTGAACCGCATCGAGCTGAAGGGCATCGACT
