[The description below was written by a language model from this plasmid's Addgene catalogue record.]
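Description:
MitoCKAR is a mammalian expression plasmid built on the pcDNA3 backbone (about 5.4 kb without insert) that encodes a mitochondrially targeted version of the C kinase activity reporter (CKAR), a genetically encoded FRET sensor for protein kinase C activity. It is maintained in bacteria as a high-copy plasmid under ampicillin selection. The record gives no feature table, so the regulatory elements are not itemised. pcDNA3 vectors normally drive the insert from the CMV immediate-early promoter, with a T7 promoter upstream of the cloning site, which fits the listed T7 sequencing primer. They also normally carry a neomycin resistance cassette for selection in mammalian cells. The insert sits between HindIII and XbaI sites, both of which were preserved.

The coding sequence is a single fusion arranged as TOM20(1-33)-CFP-FHA2-peptide-YFP. In CKAR, the CFP and YFP fluorophores flank an FHA2 phosphothreonine-binding domain and a PKC substrate peptide. Phosphorylation of the peptide promotes its intramolecular binding to FHA2, which changes the conformation of the sensor and therefore the energy transfer between CFP and YFP. The change is reversed on dephosphorylation, allowing real-time readout of the balance of kinase and phosphatase activity. According to the depositor's comments, MitoCKAR was made by fusing sequence for the amino-terminal 33 residues of TOM20 in frame directly at the 5′ end of CKAR. This segment of TOM20, an outer mitochondrial membrane import receptor, serves as an anchor that tethers the reporter to mitochondria. The construct is used by transfection into mammalian cells for live-cell ratiometric imaging, to compare agonist-evoked PKC signalling at mitochondria with that at other subcellular locations.
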