Addgene plasmid #14872: MitoCKAR
Depositing lab: Alexandra Newton. Depositing organization: University of California, San Diego (UCSD). Publication: Targeting protein kinase C activity reporter to discrete intracellular regions reveals spatiotemporal differences in agonist-dependent signaling. Gallegos LL, Kunkel MT, Newton AC. J Biol Chem. 2006 Oct 13. 281(41):30947-56. 10.1074/jbc.M603741200 PubMed 16901905.
Backbone
  Vector backbone: pcDNA3
  Backbone manufacturer: Invitrogen
  Backbone size w/o insert (bp): 5400
  Vector type: Mammalian Expression
Growth in bacteria
  Bacterial resistance: Ampicillin, 100 μg/mL
  Growth temperature: 37°C
  Growth strain: DH5alpha
  Copy number: High Copy
Gene/Insert
  Gene/Insert name: C kinase activity reporter (alt name: TOM20-CFP-FHA2-peptide-YFP)
  Tag / fusion protein: TOM20(1-33) (N terminal on insert); CFP (N terminal on insert); YFP (C terminal on insert)
  Cloning method: Restriction Enzyme; 5′ cloning site HindIII (not destroyed); 3′ cloning site XbaI (not destroyed)
  Sequencing primers: 5′ T7
Terms and licenses: Academic/Nonprofit Terms; Industry Terms: Not Available to Industry
Depositor comments: MitoCKAR was generated by fusing in frame sequences encoding the amino-terminal 33 amino acids of TOM 20 to the immediate 5'-end of CKAR.
How to cite: MitoCKAR was a gift from Alexandra Newton (Addgene plasmid # 14872 ; http://n2t.net/addgene:14872 ; RRID:Addgene_14872)
